Addgene plasmid #133488: pAV0327
Purpose: Expression of nucleo-cytoplasmic sfGFP
Depositing lab: Sophie Martin. Depositing organization: Universite de Lausanne (UNIL). Publication: A toolbox of stable integration vectors in the fission yeast Schizosaccharomyces pombe. Vjestica A, Marek M, Nkosi PJ, Merlini L, Liu G, Berard M, Billault-Chaumartin I, Martin SG. J Cell Sci. 2020 Jan 8;133(1). pii: jcs.240754. doi: 10.1242/jcs.240754. PubMed 31801797.
Backbone
  Vector backbone: pUra4(AfeI)(pAV0133)
  Vector type: Yeast Expression
Growth in bacteria
  Bacterial resistance: Ampicillin, 100 μg/mL
  Growth temperature: 37°C
  Growth strain: DH5alpha
  Copy number: High Copy
Gene/Insert
  Gene/Insert name: pUra4(AfeI)-p(act1)-sfGFP-terminator(tdh1)
  Species: S. pombe (fission yeast)
  Cloning method: Unknown
Terms and licenses: Academic/Nonprofit Terms; Industry Terms: Not Available to Industry
Depositor comments: Please see the Resource Information section for an annotated Genbank file.
How to cite: pAV0327 was a gift from Sophie Martin (Addgene plasmid # 133488 ; http://n2t.net/addgene:133488 ; RRID:Addgene_133488)
