[The description below was written by a language model from this plasmid's Addgene catalogue record and pLannotate feature annotations shown in this document.]
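Description:
pAV0327 is a fission yeast expression plasmid of about 8.2 kb built on the pUra4(AfeI) backbone (pAV0133), one of a series of stable integration vectors for Schizosaccharomyces pombe. In E. coli it is maintained at high copy through a ColE1/pUC-type origin and selected with ampicillin via the β-lactamase gene and its promoter. The bacterial portion derives from a pBluescript-like framework, which accounts for the f1 phage origin, the lacZα fragment, the lac promoter/operator and CAP site, the flanking T7 and T3 promoters and a remnant of the multiple cloning site. Short fragments annotated as bom, rop and lacI are also detected. No yeast replication origin is annotated, consistent with a vector meant to integrate into the genome rather than replicate episomally.

The yeast-facing part carries the S. pombe ura4 gene, encoding orotidine 5'-phosphate decarboxylase, along with neighbouring genomic sequence that includes the tam14 reading frame. This region presumably provides both the uracil prototrophy marker and the homology for targeting to the ura4 locus. The backbone name suggests linearisation at an AfeI site, although the record does not spell out the integration mechanism. The payload is superfolder GFP, a rapidly maturing Aequorea victoria-derived green fluorescent protein. According to the insert name it is driven by the act1 promoter and followed by the tdh1 terminator. Neither element is annotated in the feature table, but unannotated stretches flank the sfGFP coding sequence where they would be expected. With no targeting signal or fusion partner, sfGFP distributes between nucleus and cytoplasm, so the construct serves to produce strains with a stably expressed nucleo-cytoplasmic fluorescent marker.
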