Features (pLannotate 1.2.2; 18 found; start..end, strand, type, name):
    137..186     +  misc_feature   bom (fragment): basis of mobility region from pBR322
    284..553     -  CDS            tam14: TAM14_SCHPO - Experimental evidence at transcript level: Swiss-Prot protein existence level 2. May interact with target proteins during translocation into the lumen of the endoplasmic reticulum. May protect unfolded target proteins against degradation and facilitate correct glycosylation (By similarity). From Schizosaccharomyces pombe (strain 972 / ATCC 24843) (Fission yeast).
   1640..2434    +  CDS            S. pombe ura4: orotidine 5'-phosphate decarboxylase, required for uracil biosynthesis; Schizosaccharomyces pombe ura4
   2877..2925    +  misc_feature   bom (fragment): basis of mobility region from pBR322
   2953..3381    -  rep_origin     f1 ori (sequence partly withheld): f1 bacteriophage origin of replication; arrow indicates direction of (+) strand synthesis
   3385..3540    -  CDS            lacZα (fragment): LacZα fragment of β-galactosidase; lacZ fragment
   3548..3566    +  promoter       T7 promoter: promoter for bacteriophage T7 RNA polymerase
   4434..5144    +  CDS            Superfolder GFP: Superfolder GFP is a basic (constitutively fluorescent) green fluorescent protein published in 2005, derived from Aequorea victoria. It is reported to be a very rapidly-maturing weak dimer.
   5159..5183    -  misc_feature   MCS (fragment): pBluescript multiple cloning site
   5922..5940    -  promoter       T3 promoter: promoter for bacteriophage T3 RNA polymerase
   5985..6001    -  protein_bind   lac operator: The lac repressor binds to the lac operator to inhibit transcription in E. coli. This inhibition can be relieved by adding lactose or isopropyl-β-D-thiogalactopyranoside (IPTG). lac repressor encoded by lacI
   6009..6039    -  promoter       lac promoter: promoter for the E. coli lac operon
   6054..6075    -  protein_bind   CAP binding site: CAP binding activates transcription in the presence of cAMP. E. coli catabolite activator protein
   6088..6180    -  CDS            lacI (fragment): lac repressor; lacI; The lac repressor binds to the lac operator to inhibit transcription in E. coli. This inhibition can be relieved by adding lactose or isopropyl-β-D-thiogalactopyranoside (IPTG).
   6363..6951    -  rep_origin     ori: high-copy-number ColE1/pMB1/pBR322/pUC origin of replication
   7122..7982    -  CDS            AmpR: β-lactamase; bla; confers resistance to ampicillin, carbenicillin, and related antibiotics
   7983..8087    -  promoter       AmpR promoter: bla
   8182..35      +  CDS            rop (fragment) (across the origin): Rop protein, which maintains plasmids at low copy number; rop
>Addgene plasmid #133488 | pAV0327 | addgene full sequence | sequence record 263787 | Addgene NGS Result
TCGCGCGTTTCGGTGATGACGGTGAAAACCTCTGACACATGCAGCTCCCGGAGACGGTCACAGCTTGTCT
GTAAGCGGATGCCGGGAGCAGACAAGCCCGTCAGGGCGCGTCAGCGGGTGTTGGCGGGTGTCGGGGCTGG
CTTAACTATGCGGCATCAGAGCAGATTGTACTGAGAGTGCACCATAACCGGGTATTAGTCAAAACTAGTA
TACTTTTTCTCGGAGTATAATACACAATATCGGTGCAAATAGGTTTTAAAATTGCTCCAATCACATGTTC
TTAAGAAAAAAACGTCAAAAGAAATCTAAGTATTCCCAAAATAATTCCTCCTGACATGAGAAGAATAAAA
AACACTAAGATGCATTGTCAGTATGAAACACAAGCCAAAGTTGCTAACAATAGGATCAATTCTTACTTAC
TGGCAATGTTACGAGGAATCTTGGTAGGAGGATGTTTGGCAACATAACGTTCTTTTGAATTTGTTTTTAC
ACGACGAGTAATGTTCTTCTGAAACTGTGTGTTTGCACGACGCTGAGAGGGAGTTTGAACCGTCTAAAAG
ACATAGTTAGGATCCATGATGCACAGATTTCTAAAGATAAAACTACTTACAGGCATGTTGGTTTATTAAA
AAAGAAAAACAGGAATGATAAGAGGGAAAGAATACGTGTACAGAGCGCTTACATAATGAGTGAGTGTCAT
TATTGAGGAATGCCATGTCAGATTTGACACAACTCAGAACTTATTAACTTTTTATGATTGGAACTTTTGT
TTTGCCCAAGGAATTTTTAATGGAAGAAGTTGTTTTATAAATGATATTGAATTTATATCCACTCTTTTTA
GCGCATTTGCATCTCTACTTTAGGTTCTTCTTTGACTAGATTCTAGGATGCGTATTGGATATACTGGTCT
TTGAATCATTGTCGAAAAAAAAATTCATGGTTGTACCCATGAGCAAACTGCTTTTGTGGTTATCCATGTG
CTTCTTTTGTTCAGCATCTATCTTCTTAATCGCATGGAAGATTTGATTTAAACCAAAAGAAATATTGTTA
AACTTTGACAGAAGCTTTAAATTTTGATTCCATACATTAAATGGATAAAACTCCTGAAGCTTAGCTACAA
ATCCCACTGGCTATATGTATGCATTTGTGTTAAAAAAGTTTGTATAGATTATTTAATCTACTCAGCATTC
TTTCTCTAAATAGGAATTTGTTACTTAATGGAGAAAAAAATGTTTCGATTTACCTAGTGTATTTGTTTGT
ATACTCACGTTTAATTTCAAACATCCATTCTATCTTGTGTAATTTTTGGCATGGTGAAAAAGATAATCAG
CCTTATAATCTTTACAAAAGTAAGAAATTCTGTAAATAAGCCTTAATGCCCTTGCTTTAAATTAAAATGG
TTCTTTTTCATGATAATGTTTGCACTTTGTGAATATATTTTAGATAGTTCTGTGAGGTATAATTAAGATG
TTTTAGAGACTTATACAATTTTGTCTTTATAAATTCTTAATTGATTTTACCATCCCAGTTTAACTATGCT
TCGTCGGCATCTCTGCACATGTCGTGTTTTCTTACCGTATTGTCCTACCAAGAACCTCTTTTTTGCTTGG
ATCGAAATTAAAGGTTTAAAAGCAAAGTTATGGATGCTAGAGTATTTCAAAGCTATTCAGCTAGAGCTGA
GGGGATGAAAAATCCCATTGCCAAGGAATTGTTGGCTTTGATGGAAGAAAAGCAAAGCAACTTGTCAGTC
GCGGTCGATTTGACGAAGAAATCCGAAATCTTAGAATTGGTAGATAAAATTGGACCCTATGTCTGTGTTA
TCAAGACACATATTGACGTTGTCGAGGATTTCGACCAGGATATGGTAGAAAAACTGGTGGCCTTAGGTAA
AAAGCATCGTTTTCTTATCTTTGAGGATCGCAAATTCGCAGACATTGGAAATACCGTCAAGCTACAATAT
GCATCTGGTGTGTACAAAATTGCTTCTTGGGCTCATATCACAAATTGCCATACAGTGCCAGGCGAGGGTA
TTATACAAGGCCTCAAAGAAGTTGGTTTACCTTTGGGACGTGGTCTCTTGCTTTTGGCTGAAATGTCTTC
CAAAGGCTCTTTGGCTACTGGTTCCTACACAGAGAAAACCTTAGAATGGTTTGAGAAGCATACCGATTTT
TGCTTTGGCTTTATAGCTGGTCGTCGATTTCCTAACCTTCAAAGCGACTACATAACTATGTCCCCTGGTA
TCGGCTTGGATGTTAAAGGAGACGGGCTGGGACAGCAATATCGTACTCCTGAAGAAGTGATTGTAAACTG
CGGTAGCGATATCATCATTGTTGGTCGTGGAGTTTATGGAGCTGGTCGTAATCCTGTTGTCGAAGCCAAG
AGATATAGAGAAGCTGGTTGGAAGGCATATCAGCAAAGACTTTCTCAGCATTAAAAAAAGACTAATGTAA
AATTTTTTTGGTTGGTTATTGAAAAAGTCGATGCCTTGTTTGCGTTTGTTTTCCTAGGCGTTTTATGTCA
GAAGGCATTTAGAATTAGTATACAAGTACTCTTTGGTAAAATTTTATGTAGCGACTAAAATATTAACTAT
TATAGATAAACACCTTGGGAATAAAAAGTAATTTGCTATAGTAATTTATTAAACATGCTCCTACAACATT
ACCACAATCTTTTCTCTTGGATTGACATTGAATAAGAAAAGAGTGAATTTTTTTAGACTTGTAATGATAA
CTATGTACAAAGCCAATGAAAGATGTATGTAGATGAATGTAAAATACCATGTAGACAAACAAGATAAAAC
TTGGTTATAAACATTGGTGTTGGAACAGAATAAATTAGATGTCAAAAAGTTTCGTCAATATCACAAGCTT
GCTAGGGCGGTGTGAAATACCGCACAGATGCGTAAGGAGAAAATACCGCATCAGGAAATTGTAAGCGTTA
ATATTTTGTTAAAATTCGCGTTAAATTTTTGTTAAATCAGCTCATTTTTTAACCAATAGGCCGAAATCGG
CAAAATCCCTTATAAATCAAAAGAATAGACCGAGATAGGGT
[37 nt withheld, positions 3052-3088]
AAAGAACGTGGACTCCAACGTCAAAGG
[49 nt withheld, positions 3116-3164]
T
[91 nt withheld, positions 3166-3256]
G
[124 nt withheld, positions 3258-3381]
CCATTCGCCATTCAGGCTGCGCAACTGTTGGGAAGGGCGATCGGTGCGGGCCTCTTCGCTATTACGCCAG
CTGGCGAAAGGGGGATGTGCTGCAAGGCGATTAAGTTGGGTAACGCCAGGGTTTTCCCAGTCACGACGTT
GTAAAACGACGGCCAGTGAGCGCGCGTAATACGACTCACTATAGGGCGAATTGGGTACCGGGCCCGCTAG
CATGCGATCTACGATAATGAGACGGTGTTTGGGTTGTTTTTACTGAATTTTTCTTTTATTTTATGACATC
TTAATTTTTATGTTAATGATTATTCTTATACTTTTATCTATCTTTGATTAAAACTAATATTCATTCTTTT
GATCACTAATTATTTTTATAGTATACGATTCAACCCAACTATAATACATTGTATCAAGAGAAATTTTTAA
TTAGATGTAATTTAATAGCCATTTGATAAAAAAAAATTACCTTTTTTTTTGCTAGTGTTAAATTATTGAT
CATAACAATGTCGAATGAATACTAATAAAATAGGGACACGCGAGTTGCAAATACTTGAAATACCTTTGAA
GATTTGTCTGTGAATTTTGATAAGATTTTTATGACCATCTCTTTTATATTCGATATCGTGAACTTTCATT
TTCTTTTGTTTTTTGCTTTTCAAGTTAAATAACGCGGAAATTATATTTCCTTATATGTTTATAAGAGCTT
TTAAAGGATTTGCTATATCGCTTACAGTACTACAACCGGTTGCTCAATGTTATCCGTTTCCGCGGTCTTC
TTCCGTGCGCATTCTGCCGTGAAGTGCTAACGCTGTGTGTGGCTTTATCAAAAAAGTGGCTCAAATATAG
CAATTTCATACATATTTAAACACCCATTATACTTAAATGTATATTTTAAAATATATAAGAGATTTTCACT
GTATAACTGTGTATCTTATCTATATGTAATCAACGGCTTCATACCACCTCAGCCAGCCGTGTTATAACTT
ACCGTTTACCAACTACATTTTTTGTAACGAACCAAAAAACCCTCAAAAGACAAGACCGAATTCATGGCAA
GCTCCAAGGGTGAAGAGCTATTTACTGGGGTTGTACCCATTTTGGTAGAACTGGACGGAGATGTAAACGG
ACATAAATTCTCTGTTAGAGGTGAGGGCGAAGGCGATGCCACCAATGGTAAATTGACTCTGAAGTTTATA
TGCACTACGGGTAAATTACCTGTTCCTTGGCCAACCCTAGTAACAACTTTGACATATGGTGTTCAATGTT
TCTCAAGATACCCAGACCATATGAAAAGGCATGATTTCTTTAAAAGTGCTATGCCAGAAGGCTACGTGCA
AGAGAGAACTATCTCCTTTAAGGATGACGGTACGTATAAAACACGAGCAGAAGTGAAATTCGAAGGGGAT
ACACTAGTTAATCGCATCGAATTAAAGGGTATAGACTTTAAGGAAGATGGTAATATTCTCGGCCATAAAC
TTGAGTATAATTTCAACTCGCATAATGTGTACATTACAGCTGACAAACAAAAGAACGGAATTAAAGCGAA
TTTTAAAATCAGGCACAACGTCGAAGATGGGTCTGTTCAACTTGCCGATCATTATCAGCAAAACACCCCT
ATTGGTGATGGTCCAGTCTTGTTACCCGATAATCACTACTTAAGCACACAGTCTAGATTGTCAAAAGATC
CGAATGAAAAGCGTGATCACATGGTTTTATTGGAATTTGTCACCGCTGCAGGAATAACTCACGGAATGGA
CGAGCTTTATAAGTAAGGCGCGCCATAAGCGGCCGCCACCGCGGTGGAGCTCGGCTCTAGAGCTTTTATG
ATTTTGATAAATACTTTTTTTCGTTTTGGTTTGTGATACGTATAGTTTGCCTGTCTCCTTTTGTAAATGA
TCTTCTTTTGTAGTCTTGTGTAATCTCTTTTTCATTTGGTCAACTTAAGTGAATTTTTTTTTGTCAGTTT
CCTTGTAGGATATTATGTCAAAGTCTTATTTATACTATATATTATTGCTTTGGTGGTGAGTCGCATTTGT
GGGGACGGTGTTACTTTACTGATGGATTTAGGTAGGAGGCATCCACTGTCCCCCATTTCGCTAGCTTAAG
TTTAATATGAAGATGCACTTAAGCATGAACGCCCGTTTTGATCTTTTTCACTTGTACCGCGAAGAGCTTG
TTTTACTGTTTTTCCGTCTGCATCCCGAGAACTAGTTGATCTCCCAATGCACACTTTAGACTTTATTCAA
ACCGAAGTCGGTTTTGTAATTTAAAAATTTTTACCCACTGTAAAGTACAAACAATTCATCGCTATGTTAG
TTGTGTACGCTACTAGCGCATCACATGATTACATGTTAATCAACAAAAACGAAAATGTTTATTGTCAATC
TAAAAATACATATGTCCGTTAAGACAAAAGTATGAGGCTGGATGGAATGAGCAATGGTAGCAAAAGGTTT
CCGAAATGGTCATATCATTTTTTCAATTTTTGCTGATCTCAAATACCTCAACTTGTTTTATTCGTTTAAA
CCGAGCTCCAGCTTTTGTTCCCTTTAGTGAGGGTTAATTGCGCGCTTGGCGTAATCATGGTCATAGCTGT
TTCCTGTGTGAAATTGTTATCCGCTCACAATTCCACACAACATACGAGCCGGAAGCATAAAGTGTAAAGC
CTGGGGTGCCTAATGAGTGAGCTAACTCACATTAATTGCGTTGCGCTCACTGCCCGCTTTCCAGTCGGGA
AACCTGTCGTGCCAGCTGCATTAATGAATCGGCCAACGCGCGGGGAGAGGCGGTTTGCGTATTGGGCGCT
CTTCCGCTTCCTCGCTCACTGACTCGCTGCGCTCGGTCGTTCGGCTGCGGCGAGCGGTATCAGCTCACTC
AAAGGCGGTAATACGGTTATCCACAGAATCAGGGGATAACGCAGGAAAGAACATGTGAGCAAAAGGCCAG
CAAAAGGCCAGGAACCGTAAAAAGGCCGCGTTGCTGGCGTTTTTCCATAGGCTCCGCCCCCCTGACGAGC
ATCACAAAAATCGACGCTCAAGTCAGAGGTGGCGAAACCCGACAGGACTATAAAGATACCAGGCGTTTCC
CCCTGGAAGCTCCCTCGTGCGCTCTCCTGTTCCGACCCTGCCGCTTACCGGATACCTGTCCGCCTTTCTC
CCTTCGGGAAGCGTGGCGCTTTCTCATAGCTCACGCTGTAGGTATCTCAGTTCGGTGTAGGTCGTTCGCT
CCAAGCTGGGCTGTGTGCACGAACCCCCCGTTCAGCCCGACCGCTGCGCCTTATCCGGTAACTATCGTCT
TGAGTCCAACCCGGTAAGACACGACTTATCGCCACTGGCAGCAGCCACTGGTAACAGGATTAGCAGAGCG
AGGTATGTAGGCGGTGCTACAGAGTTCTTGAAGTGGTGGCCTAACTACGGCTACACTAGAAGAACAGTAT
TTGGTATCTGCGCTCTGCTGAAGCCAGTTACCTTCGGAAAAAGAGTTGGTAGCTCTTGATCCGGCAAACA
AACCACCGCTGGTAGCGGTGGTTTTTTTGTTTGCAAGCAGCAGATTACGCGCAGAAAAAAAGGATCTCAA
GAAGATCCTTTGATCTTTTCTACGGGGTCTGACGCTCAGTGGAACGAAAACTCACGTTAAGGGATTTTGG
TCATGAGATTATCAAAAAGGATCTTCACCTAGATCCTTTTAAATTAAAAATGAAGTTTTAAATCAATCTA
AAGTATATATGAGTAAACTTGGTCTGACAGTTACCAATGCTTAATCAGTGAGGCACCTATCTCAGCGATC
TGTCTATTTCGTTCATCCATAGTTGCCTGACTCCCCGTCGTGTAGATAACTACGATACGGGAGGGCTTAC
CATCTGGCCCCAGTGCTGCAATGATACCGCGAGACCCACGCTCACCGGCTCCAGATTTATCAGCAATAAA
CCAGCCAGCCGGAAGGGCCGAGCGCAGAAGTGGTCCTGCAACTTTATCCGCCTCCATCCAGTCTATTAAT
TGTTGCCGGGAAGCTAGAGTAAGTAGTTCGCCAGTTAATAGTTTGCGCAACGTTGTTGCCATTGCTACAG
GCATCGTGGTGTCACGCTCGTCGTTTGGTATGGCTTCATTCAGCTCCGGTTCCCAACGATCAAGGCGAGT
TACATGATCCCCCATGTTGTGCAAAAAAGCGGTTAGCTCCTTCGGTCCTCCGATCGTTGTCAGAAGTAAG
TTGGCCGCAGTGTTATCACTCATGGTTATGGCAGCACTGCATAATTCTCTTACTGTCATGCCATCCGTAA
GATGCTTTTCTGTGACTGGTGAGTACTCAACCAAGTCATTCTGAGAATAGTGTATGCGGCGACCGAGTTG
CTCTTGCCCGGCGTCAATACGGGATAATACCGCGCCACATAGCAGAACTTTAAAAGTGCTCATCATTGGA
AAACGTTCTTCGGGGCGAAAACTCTCAAGGATCTTACCGCTGTTGAGATCCAGTTCGATGTAACCCACTC
GTGCACCCAACTGATCTTCAGCATCTTTTACTTTCACCAGCGTTTCTGGGTGAGCAAAAACAGGAAGGCA
AAATGCCGCAAAAAAGGGAATAAGGGCGACACGGAAATGTTGAATACTCATACTCTTCCTTTTTCAATAT
TATTGAAGCATTTATCAGGGTTATTGTCTCATGAGCGGATACATATTTGAATGTATTTAGAAAAATAAAC
AAATAGGGGTTCCGCGCACATTTCCCCGAAAAGTGCCACCTGACGTCTAAGAAACCATTATTATCATGAC
ATTAACCTATAAAAATAGGCGTATCACGAGGCCCTTTCGTC
